>Addgene plasmid #203543 | pCAG-FIP200(1-640)-MBP | addgene full sequence | sequence record 400892 | Addgene Partial NGS Result
GACATTGATTATTGACTAGTTATTAATAGTAATCAATTACGGGGTCATTAGTTCATAGCCCATATATGGA
GTTCCGCGTTACATAACTTACGGTAAATGGCCCGCCTGGCTGACCGCCCAACGACCCCCGCCCATTGACG
TCAATAATGACGTATGTTCCCATAGTAACGCCAATAGGGACTTTCCATTGACGTCAATGGGTGGAGTATT
TACGGTAAACTGCCCACTTGGCAGTACATCAAGTGTATCATATGCCAAGTACGCCCCCTATTGACGTCAA
TGACGGTAAATGGCCCGCCTGGCATTATGCCCAGTACATGACCTTATGGGACTTTCCTACTTGGCAGTAC
ATCTACGTATTAGTCATCGCTATTACCATGGTCGAGGTGAGCCCCACGTTCTGCTTCACTCTCCCCATCT
CCCCCCCCTCCCCACCCCCAATTTTGTATTTATTTATTTTTTAATTATTTTGTGCAGCGATGGGGGCGGG
GGGGGGGGGGGGGCGCGCCAGGCGGGGCGGGGCGGGGCGAGGGGCGGGGCGGGGCGAGGCGGAGAGGTGC
GGCGGCAGCCAATCAGAGCGGCGCGCTCCGAAAGTTTCCTTTTATGGCGAGGCGGCGGCGGCGGCGGCCC
TATAAAAAGCGAAGCGCGCGGCGGGCGGGAGTCGCTGCGCGCTGCCTTCGCCCCGTGCCCCGCTCCGCCG
CCGCCTCGCGCCGCCCGCCCCGGCTCTGACTGACCGCGTTACTCCCACAGGTGAGCGGGCGGGACGGCCC
TTCTCCTCCGGGCTGTAATTAGCGCTTGGTTTAATGACGGCTTGTTTCTTTTCTGTGGCTGCGTGAAAGC
CTTGAGGGGCTCCGGGAGGGCCCTTTGTGCGGGGGGAGCGGCTCGGGGGGTGCGTGCGTGTGTGTGTGCG
TGGGGAGCGCCGCGTGCGGCTCCGCGCTGCCCGGCGGCTGTGAGCGCTGCGGGCGCGGCGCGGGGCTTTG
TGCGCTCCGCAGTGTGCGCGAGGGGAGCGCGGCCGGGGGCGGTGCCCCGCGGTGCGGGGGGGGCTGCGAG
GGGAACAAAGGCTGCGTGCGGGGTGTGTGCGTGGGGGGGTGAGCAGGGGGTGTGGGCGCGTCGGTCGGGC
TGCAACCCCCCCTGCACCCCCCTCCCCGAGTTGCTGAGCACGGCCCGGCTTCGGGTGCGGGGCTCCGTAC
GGGGCGTGGCGCGGGGCTCGCCGTGCCGGGCGGGGGGTGGCGGCAGGTGGGGGTGCCGGGCGGGGCGGGG
CCGCCTCGGGCCGGGGAGGGCTCGGGGGAGGGGCGCGGCGGCCCCCGGAGCGCCGGCGGCTGTCGAGGCG
CGGCGAGCCGCAGCCATTGCCTTTTATGGTAATCGTGCGAGAGGGCGCAGGGACTTCCTTTGTCCCAAAT
CTGTGCGGAGCCGAAATCTGGGAGGCGCCGCCGCACCCCCTCTAGCGGGCGCGGGGCGAAGCGGTGCGGC
GCCGGCAGGAAGGAAATGGGCGGGGAGGGCCTTCGTGCGTCGCCGCGCCGCCGTCCCCTTCTCCCTCTCC
AGCCTCGGGGCTGTCCGCGGGGGGACGGCTGCCTTCGGGGGGGACGGGGCAGGGCGGGGTTCGGCTTCTG
GCGTGTGACCGGCGGCTCTAGAGCCTCTGCTAACCATGTTCATGCCTTCTTCTTTTTCCTACAGCTCCTG
GGCAACGTGCTGGTTATTGTGCTGTCTCATCATTTTGGCAAAGAATTCCTCGATCGACGGTATCGATGCC
ACCATGAAGCTCTATGTGTTTCTCGTGAATACCGGCACTACCCTGACCTTTGATACCGAACTGACCGTCC
AGACCGTGGCTGACCTGAAGCATGCTATCCAGTCTAAATACAAGATCGCAATTCAGCACCAGGTGCTGGT
GGTCAACGGCGGAGAGTGCATGGCCGCTGATCGCAGGGTCTGTACCTATTCAGCCGGCACCGACACTAAC
CCAATCTTCCTCTTTAATAAGGAGATGATTCTGTGCGATAGACCCCCTGCTATCCCCAAGACCACTTTTA
GCACTGAGAACGACATGGAAATCAAAGTGGAGGAATCCCTGATGATGCCAGCCGTGTTCCACACCGTCGC
TTCTCGCACTCAGCTGGCACTCGAGATGTACGAAGTGGCCAAGAAACTGTGCTCTTTCTGTGAGGGTCTC
GTCCACGATGAACATCTGCAGCACCAGGGCTGGGCAGCCATTATGGCTAACCTGGAGGACTGTTCAAATA
GTTATCAGAAACTGCTCTTCAAGTTTGAGTCTATCTACTCAAACTATCTGCAGAGCATCGAAGACATTAA
ACTGAAGCTCACACACCTGGGAACCGCAGTGAGCGTCATGGCCAAGATCCCTCTGCTCGAGTGCCTGACT
AGGCATTCCTACAGAGAATGTCTGGGTAGGCTCGATAGTCTGCCAGAACACGAGGACAGCGAGAAAGCCG
AAATGAAGCGCTCTACAGAGCTGGTGCTCTCACCTGACATGCCAAGGACAACCAACGAAAGTCTGCTCAC
CAGCTTCCCAAAGTCCGTGGAGCATGTCTCCCCCGACACTGCCGATGCTGAATCTGGAAAGGAGATTAGA
GAAAGTTGCCAGAGCACCGTGCACCAGCAGGACGAGACTACAATTGACACTAAGGACGGCGATCTGCCCT
TCTTTAACGTCAGTCTGCTCGATTGGATCAACGTCCAGGACAGACCTAATGATGTGGAGTCCCTGGTCCG
GAAGTGCTTTGATAGCATGTCCCGTCTGGACCCACGTATCATTCGTCCTTTCATCGCAGAGTGTCGTCAG
ACCATTGCCAAGCTGGACAACCAGAATATGAAAGCTATTAAGGGTCTGGAAGATCGGCTCTACGCCCTGG
ACCAGATGATCGCTAGCTGTGGACGCCTGGTGAACGAGCAGAAGGAACTCGCTCAGGGTTTCCTGGCAAA
CCAGAAAAGAGCCGAGAATCTCAAGGATGCATCAGTGCTGCCTGACCTGTGCCTCAGTCATGCCAATCAG
CTGATGATTATGCTCCAGAACCACCGCAAGCTGCTCGACATCAAACAGAAGTGTACCACTGCTAAACAGG
AGCTGGCAAACAATCTCCATGTGAGGCTGAAGTGGTGCTGTTTCGTCATGCTGCACGCAGACCAGGATGG
CGAGAAGCTCCAGGCCCTGCTCAGGCTGGTGATTGAGCTGCTCGAAAGAGTGAAGATCGTCGAGGCTCTG
TCCACCGTCCCACAGATGTACTGCCTGGCAGTGGTCGAGGTGGTCAGACGTAAAATGTTTATCAAGCACT
ACAGAGAATGGGCAGGTGCCCTCGTGAAAGATGGCAAGCGTCTGTATGAAGCCGAGAAATCTAAGCGTGA
GTCATTCGGCAAACTGTTTCGGAAGAGCTTCCTCCGTAACCGGCTGTTCCGCGGACTCGACAGTTGGCCA
CCCAGCTTTTGCACCCAGAAACCTAGGAAGTTCGACTGTGAGCTGCCAGATATCTCCCTCAAGGACCTGC
AGTTTCTCCAGTCCTTCTGCCCATCTGAGGTGCAGCCCTTTCTGAGGGTCCCTCTGCTCTGTGACTTCGA
ACCTCTGCACCAGCATGTGCTGGCCCTCCACAACCTCGTCAAGGCTGCACAGAGTCTGGATGAGATGAGC
CAGACAATCACCGACCTGCTCAGCGAACAGAAGGGTACCGAAAACCTGTACTTCCAATCCGGTATGAAAA
TCGAAGAAGGTAAACTGGTAATCTGGATTAACGGCGATAAAGGCTATAACGGTCTCGCTGAAGTCGGTAA
GAAATTCGAGAAAGATACCGGAATTAAAGTCACCGTTGAGCATCCGGATAAACTGGAAGAGAAATTCCCA
CAGGTTGCGGCAACTGGCGATGGCCCTGACATTATCTTCTGGGCACACGACCGCTTTGGTGGCTACGCTC
AATCTGGCCTGTTGGCTGAAATCACCCCGGACAAAGCGTTCCAGGACAAGCTGTATCCGTTTACCTGGGA
TGCCGTACGTTACAACGGCAAGCTGATTGCTTACCCGATCGCTGTTGAAGCGTTATCGCTGATTTATAAC
AAAGATCTGCTGCCGAACCCGCCAAAAACCTGGGAAGAGATCCCGGCGCTGGATAAAGAACTGAAAGCGA
AAGGTAAGAGCGCGCTGATGTTCAACCTGCAAGAACCGTACTTCACCTGGCCGCTGATTGCTGCTGACGG
GGGTTATGCGTTCAAGTATGAAAACGGCAAGTACGACATTAAAGACGTGGGCGTGGATAACGCTGGCGCG
AAAGCGGGTCTGACCTTCCTGGTTGACCTGATTAAAAACAAACACATGAATGCAGACACCGATTACTCCA
TCGCAGAAGCTGCCTTTAATAAAGGCGAAACAGCGATGACCATCAACGGCCCGTGGGCATGGTCCAACAT
CGACACCAGCAAAGTGAATTATGGTGTAACGGTACTGCCGACCTTCAAGGGTCAACCATCCAAACCGTTC
GTTGGCGTGCTGAGCGCAGGTATTAACGCCGCCAGTCCGAACAAAGAGCTGGCAAAAGAGTTCCTCGAAA
ACTATCTGCTGACTGATGAAGGTCTGGAAGCGGTTAATAAAGACAAACCGCTGGGTGCCGTAGCGCTGAA
GTCTTACGAGGAAGAGTTGGCGAAAGATCCACGTATTGCCGCCACTATGGAAAACGCCCAGAAAGGTGAA
ATCATGCCGAACATCCCGCAGATGTCCGCTTTCTGGTATGCCGTGCGTACTGCGGTGATCAACGCCGCCA
GCGGTCGTCAGACTGTCGATGAAGCCCTGAAAGACGCGCAGACTGGCAGTAGCCACCATCACCATCACCA
TCATCACCATCACTAGCTCGAGGAATTCACTCCTCAGGTGCAGGCTGCCTATCAGAAGGTGGTGGCTGGT
GTGGCCAATGCCCTGGCTCACAAATACCACTGAGATCTTTTTCCCTCTGCCAAAAATTATGGGGACATCA
TGAAGCCCCTTGAGCATCTGACTTCTGGCTAATAAAGGAAATTTATTTTCATTGCAATAGTGTGTTGGAA
TTTTTTGTGTCTCTCACTCGGAAGGACATATGGGAGGGCAAATCATTTAAAACATCAGAATGAGTATTTG
GTTTAGAGTTTGGCAACATATGCCCATATGCTGGCTGCCATGAACAAAGGTTGGCTATAAAGAGGTCATC
AGTATATGAAACAGCCCCCTGCTGTCCATTCCTTATTCCATAGAAAAGCCTTGACTTGAGGTTAGATTTT
TTTTATATTTTGTTTTGTGTTATTTTTTTCTTTAACATCCCTAAAATTTTCCTTACATGTTTTACTAGCC
AGATTTTTCCTCCTCTCCTGACTACTCCCAGTCATAGCTGTCCCTCTTCTCTTATGGAGATCCCTCGACC
TGCAGCCCAAGCTTGGCGTAATCATGGTCATAGCTGTTTCCTGTGTGAAATTGTTATCCGCTCACAATTC
CACACAACATACGAGCCGGAAGCATAAAGTGTAAAGCCTGGGGTGCCTAATGAGTGAGCTAACTCACATT
AATTGCGTTGCGCTCACTGCCCGCTTTCCAGTCGGGAAACCTGTCGTGCCAGCGGATCCGCATCTCAATT
AGTCAGCAACCATAGTCCCGCCCCTAACTCCGCCCATCCCGCCCCTAACTCCGCCCAGTTCCGCCCATTC
TCCGCCCCATGGCTGACTAATTTTTTTTATTTATGCAGAGGCCGAGGCCGCCTCGGCCTCTGAGCTATTC
CAGAAGTAGTGAGGAGGCTTTTTTGGAGGCCTAGGCTTTTGCAAAAAGCTAACTTGTTTATTGCAGCTTA
TAATGGTTACAAATAAAGCAATAGCATCACAAATTTCACAAATAAAGCATTTTTTTCACTGCATTCTAGT
TGTGGTTTGTCCAAACTCATCAATGTATCTTATCATGTCTGGATCCGCTGCATTAATGAATCGGCCAACG
CGCGGGGAGAGGCGGTTTGCGTATTGGGCGCTCTTCCGCTTCCTCGCTCACTGACTCGCTGCGCTCGGTC
GTTCGGCTGCGGCGAGCGGTATCAGCTCACTCAAAGGCGGTAATACGGTTATCCACAGAATCAGGGGATA
ACGCAGGAAAGAACATGTGAGCAAAAGGCCAGCAAAAGGCCAGGAACCGTAAAAAGGCCGCGTTGCTGGC
GTTTTTCCATAGGCTCCGCCCCCCTGACGAGCATCACAAAAATCGACGCTCAAGTCAGAGGTGGCGAAAC
CCGACAGGACTATAAAGATACCAGGCGTTTCCCCCTGGAAGCTCCCTCGTGCGCTCTCCTGTTCCGACCC
TGCCGCTTACCGGATACCTGTCCGCCTTTCTCCCTTCGGGAAGCGTGGCGCTTTCTCATAGCTCACGCTG
TAGGTATCTCAGTTCGGTGTAGGTCGTTCGCTCCAAGCTGGGCTGTGTGCACGAACCCCCCGTTCAGCCC
GACCGCTGCGCCTTATCCGGTAACTATCGTCTTGAGTCCAACCCGGTAAGACACGACTTATCGCCACTGG
CAGCAGCCACTGGTAACAGGATTAGCAGAGCGAGGTATGTAGGCGGTGCTACAGAGTTCTTGAAGTGGTG
GCCTAACTACGGCTACACTAGAAGAACAGTATTTGGTATCTGCGCTCTGCTGAAGCCAGTTACCTTCGGA
AAAAGAGTTGGTAGCTCTTGATCCGGCAAACAAACCACCGCTGGTAGCGGTGGTTTTTTTGTTTGCAAGC
AGCAGATTACGCGCAGAAAAAAAGGATCTCAAGAAGATCCTTTGATCTTTTCTACGGGGTCTGACGCTCA
GTGGAACGAAAACTCACGTTAAGGGATTTTGGTCATGAGATTATCAAAAAGGATCTTCACCTAGATCCTT
TTAAATTAAAAATGAAGTTTTAAATCAATCTAAAGTATATATGAGTAAACTTGGTCTGACAGTTACCAAT
GCTTAATCAGTGAGGCACCTATCTCAGCGATCTGTCTATTTCGTTCATCCATAGTTGCCTGACTCCCCGT
CGTGTAGATAACTACGATACGGGAGGGCTTACCATCTGGCCCCAGTGCTGCAATGATACCGCGAGACCCA
CGCTCACCGGCTCCAGATTTATCAGCAATAAACCAGCCAGCCGGAAGGGCCGAGCGCAGAAGTGGTCCTG
CAACTTTATCCGCCTCCATCCAGTCTATTAATTGTTGCCGGGAAGCTAGAGTAAGTAGTTCGCCAGTTAA
TAGTTTGCGCAACGTTGTTGCCATTGCTACAGGCATCGTGGTGTCACGCTCGTCGTTTGGTATGGCTTCA
TTCAGCTCCGGTTCCCAACGATCAAGGCGAGTTACATGATCCCCCATGTTGTGCAAAAAAGCGGTTAGCT
CCTTCGGTCCTCCGATCGTTGTCAGAAGTAAGTTGGCCGCAGTGTTATCACTCATGGTTATGGCAGCACT
GCATAATTCTCTTACTGTCATGCCATCCGTAAGATGCTTTTCTGTGACTGGTGAGTACTCAACCAAGTCA
TTCTGAGAATAGTGTATGCGGCGACCGAGTTGCTCTTGCCCGGCGTCAATACGGGATAATACCGCGCCAC
ATAGCAGAACTTTAAAAGTGCTCATCATTGGAAAACGTTCTTCGGGGCGAAAACTCTCAAGGATCTTACC
GCTGTTGAGATCCAGTTCGATGTAACCCACTCGTGCACCCAACTGATCTTCAGCATCTTTTACTTTCACC
AGCGTTTCTGGGTGAGCAAAAACAGGAAGGCAAAATGCCGCAAAAAAGGGAATAAGGGCGACACGGAAAT
GTTGAATACTCATACTCTTCCTTTTTCAATATTATTGAAGCATTTATCAGGGTTATTGTCTCATGAGCGG
ATACATATTTGAATGTATTTAGAAAAATAAACAAATAGGGGTTCCGCGCACATTTCCCCGAAAAGTGCCA
CCTGGGTC
Features (pLannotate 1.2.2; 21 found; start..end, strand, type, name):
      1..380     +  enhancer       CMV enhancer: human cytomegalovirus immediate early enhancer
    382..657     +  promoter       chicken β-actin promoter: No description available
    658..1674    +  intron         chimeric intron: chimera between introns from chicken β-actin and rabbit β-globin
   1672..1728    +  CDS            HBB (fragment): HBB_LEPEU - Experimental evidence at protein level: Swiss-Prot protein existence level 1. Involved in oxygen transport from the lung to the various peripheral tissues. From Lepus europaeus (European hare).
   1754..3679    +  CDS            RB1CC1 (fragment): RBCC1_HUMAN - Also known as KIAA0203, RBICC. Experimental evidence at protein level: Swiss-Prot protein existence level 1. Involved in autophagy (PubMed:21775823). Regulates early events but also late events of autophagosome formation through direct interaction with Atg16L1 (PubMed:23392225). Required for the formation of the autophagosome-like double-membrane structure that surrounds the Salmonella-containing vacuole (SCV) during S.typhimurium infection and subsequent xenophagy (By similarity). Involved in repair of DNA damage caused by ionizing radiation, which subsequently improves cell sur
   3680..3696    +  CDS            TEV site (fragment): tobacco etch virus (TEV) protease recognition and cleavage site
   3704..4804    +  CDS            MBP: maltose binding protein from E. coli; malE (mutated); This version of the gene does not encode a signal sequence, so MBP will remain in the cytosol.
   4814..4831    +  CDS            6xHis: 6xHis affinity tag
   4853..4930    +  CDS            HBB (fragment): HBB_PONPY - Experimental evidence at transcript level: Swiss-Prot protein existence level 2. Involved in oxygen transport from the lung to the various peripheral tissues. From Pongo pygmaeus (Bornean orangutan).
   5001..5056    +  polyA_signal   β-globin poly(A) signal: rabbit β-globin polyadenylation signal (Gil and Proudfoot, 1987)
   5441..5457    -  protein_bind   lac operator: The lac repressor binds to the lac operator to inhibit transcription in E. coli. This inhibition can be relieved by adding lactose or isopropyl-β-D-thiogalactopyranoside (IPTG). lac repressor encoded by lacI
   5465..5495    -  promoter       lac promoter: promoter for the E. coli lac operon
   5510..5531    -  protein_bind   CAP binding site: CAP binding activates transcription in the presence of cAMP. E. coli catabolite activator protein
   5544..5583    -  CDS            lacI (fragment): lac repressor; lacI; The lac repressor binds to the lac operator to inhibit transcription in E. coli. This inhibition can be relieved by adding lactose or isopropyl-β-D-thiogalactopyranoside (IPTG).
   5590..5612    +  promoter       SV40 promoter (fragment): SV40 enhancer and early promoter
   5636..5771    +  rep_origin     SV40 ori: SV40 origin of replication
   5791..5925    +  polyA_signal   SV40 poly(A) signal: SV40 polyadenylation signal
   5927..5981    -  CDS            lacI (fragment): lac repressor; lacI; The lac repressor binds to the lac operator to inhibit transcription in E. coli. This inhibition can be relieved by adding lactose or isopropyl-β-D-thiogalactopyranoside (IPTG).
   6164..6752    -  rep_origin     ori: high-copy-number ColE1/pMB1/pBR322/pUC origin of replication
   6923..7783    -  CDS            AmpR: β-lactamase; bla; confers resistance to ampicillin, carbenicillin, and related antibiotics
   7784..7888    -  promoter       AmpR promoter: bla
