[The description below was written by a language model from this plasmid's Addgene catalogue record and pLannotate feature annotations shown in this document.]
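Description:
pCAG-FIP200(1-640)-MBP is a mammalian expression plasmid built on the pCAG backbone. It is used to produce the N-terminal region of human FIP200 (RB1CC1, also known as ATG17), a scaffold subunit of the autophagy-initiating ULK1 complex. It is propagated in E. coli as a high-copy plasmid through a ColE1/pUC-type origin and selected with ampicillin via the β-lactamase gene and its native promoter. Remnants of the lac promoter/operator region and short lacI fragments are backbone leftovers with no apparent role in expression. An SV40 origin is also present, which allows episomal replication in cells expressing large T antigen.

The catalogue lists the promoter as CMV. The annotated sequence shows the full composite CAG arrangement: the CMV immediate-early enhancer, the chicken β-actin promoter and a chimeric β-actin/β-globin intron, which together drive strong constitutive transcription. The downstream reading frame encodes FIP200 residues 1–640, a TEV protease cleavage site, cytosolic E. coli maltose-binding protein lacking its signal sequence, and a C-terminal polyhistidine tag. The depositor describes this tag as 10xHis, whereas the annotation tool labels it with a 6xHis feature. The transcript ends at a rabbit β-globin polyadenylation signal, and the small flanking HBB fragments are globin-derived vector sequence.

The MBP and His tags allow affinity purification, and MBP typically improves solubility; TEV cleavage can then remove both tags. This design suits recombinant production of the FIP200 N-terminal domain in mammalian cells for biochemical and structural work on autophagy initiation complexes. The purpose field mentions a GFP fusion, but no GFP appears in the name, the depositor comments or the feature table. The sequence is labelled a partial NGS result.
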