Addgene plasmid #203543: pCAG-FIP200(1-640)-MBP
Purpose: FIP200 NTD-GFP mammalian expression
Depositing lab: James Hurley. Depositing organization: University of California, Berkeley. Publication: Structure and activation of the human autophagy-initiating ULK1C:PI3KC3-C1 supercomplex. Chen M, Nguyen TN, Ren X, Khuu G, Cook ASI, Zhao Y, Yildiz A, Lazarou M, Hurley JH. Nat Struct Mol Biol. 2025 Sep;32(9):1596-1605. doi: 10.1038/s41594-025-01557-x. Epub 2025 May 29. PubMed 40442316.
Backbone
  Vector backbone: pCAG
  Vector type: Mammalian Expression
Growth in bacteria
  Bacterial resistance: Ampicillin, 100 μg/mL
  Growth temperature: 37°C
  Growth strain: DH5alpha
  Copy number: High Copy
Gene/Insert
  Gene/Insert name: FIP200
  Species: H. sapiens (human)
  GenBank ID: NP_055596.3
  Entrez Gene: RB1CC1 (a.k.a. ATG17, CC1, FIP200, PPP1R131)
  Promoter: CMV
  Tag / fusion protein: MBP-10His (C terminal on insert)
  Cloning method: Restriction Enzyme; 5′ cloning site ClaI (unknown if destroyed); 3′ cloning site KpnI (unknown if destroyed)
Terms and licenses: Academic/Nonprofit Terms; Industry Terms: Not Available to Industry
Depositor comments: FIP200 (1-640)-TEVsite-MBP-10His-stop
How to cite: pCAG-FIP200(1-640)-MBP was a gift from James Hurley (Addgene plasmid # 203543 ; http://n2t.net/addgene:203543 ; RRID:Addgene_203543)
