>Addgene plasmid #203543 | pCAG-FIP200(1-640)-MBP | depositor partial sequence | sequence record 394674 | FIP200 (1-640) (ClaI/KpnI)
ATGAAGCTCTATGTGTTTCTCGTGAATACCGGCACTACCCTGACCTTTGATACCGAACTGACCGTCCAGA
CCGTGGCTGACCTGAAGCATGCTATCCAGTCTAAATACAAGATCGCAATTCAGCACCAGGTGCTGGTGGT
CAACGGCGGAGAGTGCATGGCCGCTGATCGCAGGGTCTGTACCTATTCAGCCGGCACCGACACTAACCCA
ATCTTCCTCTTTAATAAGGAGATGATTCTGTGCGATAGACCCCCTGCTATCCCCAAGACCACTTTTAGCA
CTGAGAACGACATGGAAATCAAAGTGGAGGAATCCCTGATGATGCCAGCCGTGTTCCACACCGTCGCTTC
TCGCACTCAGCTGGCACTCGAGATGTACGAAGTGGCCAAGAAACTGTGCTCTTTCTGTGAGGGTCTCGTC
CACGATGAACATCTGCAGCACCAGGGCTGGGCAGCCATTATGGCTAACCTGGAGGACTGTTCAAATAGTT
ATCAGAAACTGCTCTTCAAGTTTGAGTCTATCTACTCAAACTATCTGCAGAGCATCGAAGACATTAAACT
GAAGCTCACACACCTGGGAACCGCAGTGAGCGTCATGGCCAAGATCCCTCTGCTCGAGTGCCTGACTAGG
CATTCCTACAGAGAATGTCTGGGTAGGCTCGATAGTCTGCCAGAACACGAGGACAGCGAGAAAGCCGAAA
TGAAGCGCTCTACAGAGCTGGTGCTCTCACCTGACATGCCAAGGACAACCAACGAAAGTCTGCTCACCAG
CTTCCCAAAGTCCGTGGAGCATGTCTCCCCCGACACTGCCGATGCTGAATCTGGAAAGGAGATTAGAGAA
AGTTGCCAGAGCACCGTGCACCAGCAGGACGAGACTACAATTGACACTAAGGACGGCGATCTGCCCTTCT
TTAACGTCAGTCTGCTCGATTGGATCAACGTCCAGGACAGACCTAATGATGTGGAGTCCCTGGTCCGGAA
GTGCTTTGATAGCATGTCCCGTCTGGACCCACGTATCATTCGTCCTTTCATCGCAGAGTGTCGTCAGACC
ATTGCCAAGCTGGACAACCAGAATATGAAAGCTATTAAGGGTCTGGAAGATCGGCTCTACGCCCTGGACC
AGATGATCGCTAGCTGTGGACGCCTGGTGAACGAGCAGAAGGAACTCGCTCAGGGTTTCCTGGCAAACCA
GAAAAGAGCCGAGAATCTCAAGGATGCATCAGTGCTGCCTGACCTGTGCCTCAGTCATGCCAATCAGCTG
ATGATTATGCTCCAGAACCACCGCAAGCTGCTCGACATCAAACAGAAGTGTACCACTGCTAAACAGGAGC
TGGCAAACAATCTCCATGTGAGGCTGAAGTGGTGCTGTTTCGTCATGCTGCACGCAGACCAGGATGGCGA
GAAGCTCCAGGCCCTGCTCAGGCTGGTGATTGAGCTGCTCGAAAGAGTGAAGATCGTCGAGGCTCTGTCC
ACCGTCCCACAGATGTACTGCCTGGCAGTGGTCGAGGTGGTCAGACGTAAAATGTTTATCAAGCACTACA
GAGAATGGGCAGGTGCCCTCGTGAAAGATGGCAAGCGTCTGTATGAAGCCGAGAAATCTAAGCGTGAGTC
ATTCGGCAAACTGTTTCGGAAGAGCTTCCTCCGTAACCGGCTGTTCCGCGGACTCGACAGTTGGCCACCC
AGCTTTTGCACCCAGAAACCTAGGAAGTTCGACTGTGAGCTGCCAGATATCTCCCTCAAGGACCTGCAGT
TTCTCCAGTCCTTCTGCCCATCTGAGGTGCAGCCCTTTCTGAGGGTCCCTCTGCTCTGTGACTTCGAACC
TCTGCACCAGCATGTGCTGGCCCTCCACAACCTCGTCAAGGCTGCACAGAGTCTGGATGAGATGAGCCAG
ACAATCACCGACCTGCTCAGCGAACAGAAG
