>Addgene plasmid #203543 | pCAG-FIP200(1-640)-MBP | depositor partial sequence | sequence record 394675 | TEVsite-MBP-10His (KpnI/xhoI)
GAAAACCTGTACTTCCAATCCGGTATGAAAATCGAAGAAGGTAAACTGGTAATCTGGATTAACGGCGATA
AAGGCTATAACGGTCTCGCTGAAGTCGGTAAGAAATTCGAGAAAGATACCGGAATTAAAGTCACCGTTGA
GCATCCGGATAAACTGGAAGAGAAATTCCCACAGGTTGCGGCAACTGGCGATGGCCCTGACATTATCTTC
TGGGCACACGACCGCTTTGGTGGCTACGCTCAATCTGGCCTGTTGGCTGAAATCACCCCGGACAAAGCGT
TCCAGGACAAGCTGTATCCGTTTACCTGGGATGCCGTACGTTACAACGGCAAGCTGATTGCTTACCCGAT
CGCTGTTGAAGCGTTATCGCTGATTTATAACAAAGATCTGCTGCCGAACCCGCCAAAAACCTGGGAAGAG
ATCCCGGCGCTGGATAAAGAACTGAAAGCGAAAGGTAAGAGCGCGCTGATGTTCAACCTGCAAGAACCGT
ACTTCACCTGGCCGCTGATTGCTGCTGACGGGGGTTATGCGTTCAAGTATGAAAACGGCAAGTACGACAT
TAAAGACGTGGGCGTGGATAACGCTGGCGCGAAAGCGGGTCTGACCTTCCTGGTTGACCTGATTAAAAAC
AAACACATGAATGCAGACACCGATTACTCCATCGCAGAAGCTGCCTTTAATAAAGGCGAAACAGCGATGA
CCATCAACGGCCCGTGGGCATGGTCCAACATCGACACCAGCAAAGTGAATTATGGTGTAACGGTACTGCC
GACCTTCAAGGGTCAACCATCCAAACCGTTCGTTGGCGTGCTGAGCGCAGGTATTAACGCCGCCAGTCCG
AACAAAGAGCTGGCAAAAGAGTTCCTCGAAAACTATCTGCTGACTGATGAAGGTCTGGAAGCGGTTAATA
AAGACAAACCGCTGGGTGCCGTAGCGCTGAAGTCTTACGAGGAAGAGTTGGCGAAAGATCCACGTATTGC
CGCCACTATGGAAAACGCCCAGAAAGGTGAAATCATGCCGAACATCCCGCAGATGTCCGCTTTCTGGTAT
GCCGTGCGTACTGCGGTGATCAACGCCGCCAGCGGTCGTCAGACTGTCGATGAAGCCCTGAAAGACGCGC
AGACTGGCAGTAGCCACCATCACCATCACCATCATCACCATCACTAG
